Addgene plasmid #179812: pPOTv7-g418-10FLAG
Purpose: Trypanosoma brucei PCR only tagging (pPOT) vector for endogenous gene tagging
Depositing lab: Samuel Dean & Keith Gull. Depositing organization: University of Oxford. Publication: A comprehensive toolkit for protein localization and functional analysis in trypanosomatids. Paterou A, Saez Conde J, Tyc J, Sunter JD, Vaughan S, Gull K, Dean S. Open Biol. 2025 Apr;15(4):240361. doi: 10.1098/rsob.240361. Epub 2025 Apr 2. PubMed 40169015.
Backbone
  Vector backbone: pPOT
  Vector type: Unspecified
Growth in bacteria
  Bacterial resistance: Ampicillin, 100 μg/mL
  Growth temperature: 37°C
  Growth strain: NEB Stable
  Copy number: High Copy
Gene/Insert
  Gene/Insert name: 10x FLAG
  Species: Synthetic
  Promoter: read through
  Cloning method: Restriction Enzyme; 5′ cloning site HindIII (not destroyed); 3′ cloning site BamHI (not destroyed)
  Sequencing primers: 5′ cTATGGGTTCTGGTAGTG; 3′ cTTAACTACCCGATCCTG
Terms and licenses: Academic/Nonprofit Terms; Industry Terms: Not Available to Industry
Depositor comments: Please visit https://doi.org/10.1101/2023.04.21.537815 for bioRxiv preprint.
How to cite: pPOTv7-g418-10FLAG was a gift from Samuel Dean & Keith Gull (Addgene plasmid # 179812 ; http://n2t.net/addgene:179812 ; RRID:Addgene_179812)
