[The description below was written by a language model from this plasmid's Addgene catalogue record and pLannotate feature annotations shown in this document.]
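Description:
pPOTv7-g418-10FLAG is a PCR-only tagging (pPOT) template plasmid for endogenous gene tagging in Trypanosoma brucei. It is not an expression vector in the usual sense. Instead, it serves as a PCR template from which tagging cassettes are amplified, typically with long primers that add homology to the target locus, so that the amplicon integrates by homologous recombination and fuses the tag to the gene of interest. In E. coli it is maintained as a high-copy plasmid through a ColE1/pUC-type origin and selected with ampicillin via the β-lactamase gene. The backbone also carries an f1 origin, lacZα and lac promoter/operator remnants, and flanking T7 and SP6 promoters, all typical of a general cloning vector and not relevant to its function in trypanosomes.

The payload is a synthetic 10x FLAG epitope array cloned between HindIII and BamHI sites. The annotation software detects it as a series of closely spaced FLAG repeats and fragments. It is flanked on each side by a copy of the neomycin phosphotransferase gene (neo), which corresponds to the G418 selection named in the plasmid title. This marker–tag–marker layout would allow either an upstream marker-plus-tag or a tag-plus-downstream marker segment to be amplified, for N- or C-terminal tagging respectively, although the record does not spell this out. No dedicated promoter is present: the promoter is recorded as "read through", meaning expression depends on transcription from the genomic locus after integration. The intergenic regions between the annotated features, which presumably supply trypanosome mRNA processing signals, are not annotated. The multimeric FLAG tag supports sensitive antibody-based detection, localisation or purification of proteins expressed from their native loci.
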