Features (pLannotate 1.2.2; 23 found; start..end, strand, type, name):
    171..962     +  CDS            neo: KKA2_KLEPN - Also known as kan, nptII. Experimental evidence at protein level: Swiss-Prot protein existence level 1. Resistance to kanamycin, neomycin, paromomycin, ribostamycin, butirosin and gentamicin B. From Klebsiella pneumoniae.
   1395..1415    +  CDS            FLAG (fragment): FLAG® epitope tag, followed by an enterokinase cleavage site
   1422..1441    +  CDS            3xFLAG (fragment): three tandem FLAG® epitope tags
   1452..1475    +  CDS            5xFLAG (fragment): five tandem FLAG® epitope tags
   1482..1504    +  CDS            3xFLAG (fragment): three tandem FLAG® epitope tags, followed by an enterokinase cleavage site
   1512..1534    +  CDS            2xFLAG (fragment): two tandem FLAG® epitope tags
   1542..1558    +  CDS            5xFLAG (fragment): five tandem FLAG® epitope tags
   1572..1588    +  CDS            3xFLAG (fragment): three tandem FLAG® epitope tags
   1602..1625    +  CDS            FLAG: FLAG® epitope tag, followed by an enterokinase cleavage site
   1632..1656    +  CDS            2xFLAG (fragment): two tandem FLAG® epitope tags
   2058..2849    +  CDS            neo: KKA2_KLEPN - Also known as kan, nptII. Experimental evidence at protein level: Swiss-Prot protein existence level 1. Resistance to kanamycin, neomycin, paromomycin, ribostamycin, butirosin and gentamicin B. From Klebsiella pneumoniae.
   3045..3063    -  promoter       SP6 promoter: promoter for bacteriophage SP6 RNA polymerase
   3105..3121    -  protein_bind   lac operator: The lac repressor binds to the lac operator to inhibit transcription in E. coli. This inhibition can be relieved by adding lactose or isopropyl-β-D-thiogalactopyranoside (IPTG). lac repressor encoded by lacI
   3129..3159    -  promoter       lac promoter: promoter for the E. coli lac operon
   3174..3195    -  protein_bind   CAP binding site: CAP binding activates transcription in the presence of cAMP. E. coli catabolite activator protein
   3208..3300    -  CDS            lacI (fragment): lac repressor; lacI; The lac repressor binds to the lac operator to inhibit transcription in E. coli. This inhibition can be relieved by adding lactose or isopropyl-β-D-thiogalactopyranoside (IPTG).
   3483..4071    -  rep_origin     ori: high-copy-number ColE1/pMB1/pBR322/pUC origin of replication
   4242..5102    -  CDS            AmpR: β-lactamase; bla; confers resistance to ampicillin, carbenicillin, and related antibiotics
   5103..5207    -  promoter       AmpR promoter: bla
   5234..5284    +  misc_feature   bom (fragment): basis of mobility region from pBR322
   5285..5740    -  rep_origin     f1 ori (sequence partly withheld): f1 bacteriophage origin of replication; arrow indicates direction of (+) strand synthesis
   5744..5901    -  CDS            lacZα (fragment): LacZα fragment of β-galactosidase; lacZ fragment
   5904..2       +  promoter       T7 promoter (across the origin): promoter for bacteriophage T7 RNA polymerase
>Addgene plasmid #179812 | pPOTv7-g418-10FLAG | addgene full sequence | sequence record 355470 | Addgene NGS Result
GGGCGAATTGGGCCCGTATAATGCAGACCTGCTGCAAGCTAGGGGCACAGCAAGGTCTTCTGAAATTCAT
GTTTTTTTTTTTTTTACTCTGCATTGCAGTCTCCGCTCTTATTTAGTTTTGCTTTACGTAAGGTCTCGTT
GCTGCCATAAAATAAGCTCTAGTGGAATTCATGATTGAACAAGATGGATTGCACGCAGGTTCTCCGGCCG
CTTGGGTGGAGAGGCTATTCGGCTATGACTGGGCACAACAGACAATCGGCTGCTCTGATGCCGCCGTGTT
CCGGCTGTCAGCGCAGGGGCGCCCGGTTCTTTTTGTCAAGACCGACCTGTCCGGTGCCCTGAATGAACTG
CAGGACGAGGCAGCGCGGCTATCGTGGCTGGCCACGACGGGCGTTCCTTGCGCAGCTGTGCTCGACGTTG
TCACTGAAGCGGGAAGGGACTGGCTGCTATTGGGCGAAGTGCCGGGGCAGGATCTCCTGTCATCTCACCT
TGCTCCTGCCGAGAAAGTATCCATCATGGCTGATGCAATGCGGCGGCTGCATACGCTTGATCCGGCTACC
TGCCCATTCGACCACCAAGCGAAACATCGCATCGAGCGAGCACGTACTCGGATGGAAGCCGGTCTTGTCG
ATCAGGATGATCTGGACGAAGAGCATCAGGGGCTCGCGCCAGCCGAACTGTTCGCCAGGCTCAAGGCGCG
CATGCCCGACGGCGAGGATCTCGTCGTGACCCACGGCGATGCCTGCTTGCCGAATATCATGGTGGAAAAT
GGCCGCTTTTCTGGATTCATCGACTGTGGCCGGCTGGGTGTGGCGGACCGCTATCAGGACATAGCGTTGG
CTACCCGTGATATTGCTGAAGAGCTTGGCGGCGAATGGGCTGACCGCTTCCTCGTGCTTTACGGTATCGC
CGCTCCCGATTCGCAGCGCATCGCCTTCTATCGCCTTCTTGACGAGTTCTTCTGACCATGGTGCCCATTT
AGTTGGCCTTTCCCTTGTCTCGTGTCTTTTCCGTGGAAAGGTTCCCGGAGTAATCTGATGGCACAGCAGG
GAGGTGCGCCTGCAGGTTGGTTAGGAAGGGGGGATGATGTAAAAGAAGAAAATGGGGGGATTCGAGCCCC
ACGCGTTGCTCAAGCTGTGTAGCGCAGGCGTTTCCTTACATATTTCTCTAACAGGCACGGAAGCCTAACA
AATACACTTGGCTTATTTTTTTGCCCCCTCATGTCTTGTACAAATATTTGCGATAGCTTAGCTATCAGCC
ACATTAATCAAACAAGTATACCAACAAGCCCGAAAACAGAAACTCAACTGCAACGGGTACCTATGGGTTC
TGGTAGTGGTTCCGGTTCCGGTTCTAAGCTTGACTATAAAGATGACGATGACAAGGGGTCCGACTACAAG
GATGACGATGACAAGGGCAGTGACTATAAGGACGATGATGATAAAGGATCAGATTACAAAGACGACGACG
ATAAGGGCTCAGACTACAAAGATGACGATGACAAAGGGAGCGATTACAAGGATGACGATGATAAAGGATC
AGACTACAAGGACGACGACGATAAAGGGAGTGACTACAAAGATGATGATGACAAGGGTTCGGATTACAAA
GACGACGATGACAAGGGGAGCGATTACAAGGATGATGACGATAAGGGATCCGGATCAGGATCTGGATCAG
GATCGGGTAGTTAAGAGCTCCGCTGCGCTTAAATGTCTTTCATTATAATCAATGTATAACCTTTATGTAG
TATTTCAATCTATGCCGCTGTGTACGTGCACTGCGGTGCCTATCCTTCGGCATTAGAGAGTCACTGTTTG
TGTAGATCGTAGCTGCATGTCTGACATCTGGTTCATTAGTGCCGTTTTGAGTCTGCACTGTTGTGCAACT
TGATATTCATCACTGCACACCAACCGTGTGTTTCCTCCTTTGGGTGCACCCTTTAATCCTTGTCTTCTCC
TTTTTTGTCTCTTTCCCCCTCGAAAAGGTGTCAAACTACTGCCGCATAAACTACGGTTATCCCAAATTTA
AGAGAAAGCAATAAAGCATCAGCTAGCATGATTGAACAAGATGGATTGCACGCAGGTTCTCCGGCCGCTT
GGGTGGAGAGGCTATTCGGCTATGACTGGGCACAACAGACAATCGGCTGCTCTGATGCCGCCGTGTTCCG
GCTGTCAGCGCAGGGGCGCCCGGTTCTTTTTGTCAAGACCGACCTGTCCGGTGCCCTGAATGAACTGCAG
GACGAGGCAGCGCGGCTATCGTGGCTGGCCACGACGGGCGTTCCTTGCGCAGCTGTGCTCGACGTTGTCA
CTGAAGCGGGAAGGGACTGGCTGCTATTGGGCGAAGTGCCGGGGCAGGATCTCCTGTCATCTCACCTTGC
TCCTGCCGAGAAAGTATCCATCATGGCTGATGCAATGCGGCGGCTGCATACGCTTGATCCGGCTACCTGC
CCATTCGACCACCAAGCGAAACATCGCATCGAGCGAGCACGTACTCGGATGGAAGCCGGTCTTGTCGATC
AGGATGATCTGGACGAAGAGCATCAGGGGCTCGCGCCAGCCGAACTGTTCGCCAGGCTCAAGGCGCGCAT
GCCCGACGGCGAGGATCTCGTCGTGACCCACGGCGATGCCTGCTTGCCGAATATCATGGTGGAAAATGGC
CGCTTTTCTGGATTCATCGACTGTGGCCGGCTGGGTGTGGCGGACCGCTATCAGGACATAGCGTTGGCTA
CCCGTGATATTGCTGAAGAGCTTGGCGGCGAATGGGCTGACCGCTTCCTCGTGCTTTACGGTATCGCCGC
TCCCGATTCGCAGCGCATCGCCTTCTATCGCCTTCTTGACGAGTTCTTCTGACTCGAGTGCCCATTTAGT
TGGCTTTTCCCTTGTCTCGTGTCTTTTCCGTGGAAAGGTTCCCGGAGTAATCTGATGGCACAGCAGGGAG
GTGCGCCTGCAGGTTGGTTAGGAAGGGGGGATGATGTAAAAGAAGAAAATGGGGGGATTCGAGCCCCGCA
CAGGTCTCTCAAATTGGATGCATAGCTTGAGTATTCTATAGTGTCACCTAAATAGCTTGGCGTAATCATG
GTCATAGCTGTTTCCTGTGTGAAATTGTTATCCGCTCACAATTCCACACAACATACGAGCCGGAAGCATA
AAGTGTAAAGCCTGGGGTGCCTAATGAGTGAGCTAACTCACATTAATTGCGTTGCGCTCACTGCCCGCTT
TCCAGTCGGGAAACCTGTCGTGCCAGCTGCATTAATGAATCGGCCAACGCGCGGGGAGAGGCGGTTTGCG
TATTGGGCGCTCTTCCGCTTCCTCGCTCACTGACTCGCTGCGCTCGGTCGTTCGGCTGCGGCGAGCGGTA
TCAGCTCACTCAAAGGCGGTAATACGGTTATCCACAGAATCAGGGGATAACGCAGGAAAGAACATGTGAG
CAAAAGGCCAGCAAAAGGCCAGGAACCGTAAAAAGGCCGCGTTGCTGGCGTTTTTCCATAGGCTCCGCCC
CCCTGACGAGCATCACAAAAATCGACGCTCAAGTCAGAGGTGGCGAAACCCGACAGGACTATAAAGATAC
CAGGCGTTTCCCCCTGGAAGCTCCCTCGTGCGCTCTCCTGTTCCGACCCTGCCGCTTACCGGATACCTGT
CCGCCTTTCTCCCTTCGGGAAGCGTGGCGCTTTCTCATAGCTCACGCTGTAGGTATCTCAGTTCGGTGTA
GGTCGTTCGCTCCAAGCTGGGCTGTGTGCACGAACCCCCCGTTCAGCCCGACCGCTGCGCCTTATCCGGT
AACTATCGTCTTGAGTCCAACCCGGTAAGACACGACTTATCGCCACTGGCAGCAGCCACTGGTAACAGGA
TTAGCAGAGCGAGGTATGTAGGCGGTGCTACAGAGTTCTTGAAGTGGTGGCCTAACTACGGCTACACTAG
AAGAACAGTATTTGGTATCTGCGCTCTGCTGAAGCCAGTTACCTTCGGAAAAAGAGTTGGTAGCTCTTGA
TCCGGCAAACAAACCACCGCTGGTAGCGGTGGTTTTTTTGTTTGCAAGCAGCAGATTACGCGCAGAAAAA
AAGGATCTCAAGAAGATCCTTTGATCTTTTCTACGGGGTCTGACGCTCAGTGGAACGAAAACTCACGTTA
AGGGATTTTGGTCATGAGATTATCAAAAAGGATCTTCACCTAGATCCTTTTAAATTAAAAATGAAGTTTT
AAATCAATCTAAAGTATATATGAGTAAACTTGGTCTGACAGTTACCAATGCTTAATCAGTGAGGCACCTA
TCTCAGCGATCTGTCTATTTCGTTCATCCATAGTTGCCTGACTCCCCGTCGTGTAGATAATTACGATACG
GGAGGGCTTACCATCTGGCCCCAGTGCTGCAATGATACCGCGAGACCCACGCTCACCGGCTCCAGATTTA
TCAGCAATAAACCAGCCAGCCGGAAGGGCCGAGCGCAGAAGTGGTCCTGCAACTTTATCCGCCTCCATCC
AGTCTATTAATTGTTGCCGGGAAGCTAGAGTAAGTAGTTCGCCAGTTAATAGTTTGCGCAACGTTGTTGC
CATTGCTACAGGCATCGTGGTGTCACGCTCGTCGTTTGGTATGGCTTCATTCAGCTCCGGTTCCCAACGA
TCAAGGCGAGTTACATGATCCCCCATGTTGTGCAAAAAAGCGGTTAGCTCCTTCGGTCCTCCGATCGTTG
TCAGAAGTAAGTTGGCCGCAGTGTTATCACTCATGGTTATGGCAGCACTGCATAATTCTCTTACTGTCAT
GCCATCCGTAAGATGCTTTTCTGTGACTGGTGAGTACTCAACCAAGTCATTCTGAGAATAGTGTATGCGG
CGACCGAGTTGCTCTTGCCCGGCGTCAATACGGGATAATACCGCGCCACATAGCAGAACTTTAAAAGTGC
TCATCATTGGAAAACGTTCTTCGGGGCGAAAACTCTCAAGGATCTTACCGCTGTTGAGATCCAGTTCGAT
GTAACCCACTCGTGCACCCAACTGATCTTCAGCATCTTTTACTTTCACCAGCGTTTCTGGGTGAGCAAAA
ACAGGAAGGCAAAATGCCGCAAAAAAGGGAATAAGGGCGACACGGAAATGTTGAATACTCATACTCTTCC
TTTTTCAATATTATTGAAGCATTTATCAGGGTTATTGTCTCATGAGCGGATACATATTTGAATGTATTTA
GAAAAATAAACAAATAGGGGTTCCGCGCACATTTCCCCGAAAAGTGCCACCTGATGCGGTGTGAAATACC
GCACAGATGCGTAAGGAGAAAATACCGCATCAGGAAATTGTAAGCGTTAATATTTTGTTAAAATTCGCGT
TAAATTTTTGTTAAATCAGCTCATTTTTTAACCAATAGGCCGAAATCGGCAAAATCCCTTATAAATCAAA
AGAATAGACCGAGATAGGGT
[37 nt withheld, positions 5411-5447]
AAAGAACGTGGACTCCAACGTCAAAGG
[49 nt withheld, positions 5475-5523]
T
[91 nt withheld, positions 5525-5615]
G
[98 nt withheld, positions 5617-5714]
ACTTAATGCGCCGCTACAGGGCGCGTCCATTCGCCATTCAGGCTGCGCAACTGTTGGGAAGGGCGATCGG
TGCGGGCCTCTTCGCTATTACGCCAGCTGGCGAAAGGGGGATGTGCTGCAAGGCGATTAAGTTGGGTAAC
GCCAGGGTTTTCCCAGTCACGACGTTGTAAAACGACGGCCAGTGAATTGTAATACGACTCACTATA
